>Addgene plasmid #46942 | pEYFP-Mitotrap | depositor full sequence | sequence record 66691 | pEYFP-Mitotrap sequence 5139 bps
TAGTTATTAATAGTAATCAATTACGGGGTCATTAGTTCATAGCCCATATATGGAGTTCCGCGTTACATAA
CTTACGGTAAATGGCCCGCCTGGCTGACCGCCCAACGACCCCCGCCCATTGACGTCAATAATGACGTATG
TTCCCATAGTAACGCCAATAGGGACTTTCCATTGACGTCAATGGGTGGAGTATTTACGGTAAACTGCCCA
CTTGGCAGTACATCAAGTGTATCATATGCCAAGTACGCCCCCTATTGACGTCAATGACGGTAAATGGCCC
GCCTGGCATTATGCCCAGTACATGACCTTATGGGACTTTCCTACTTGGCAGTACATCTACGTATTAGTCA
TCGCTATTACCATGGTGATGCGGTTTTGGCAGTACATCAATGGGCGTGGATAGCGGTTTGACTCACGGGG
ATTTCCAAGTCTCCACCCCATTGACGTCAATGGGAGTTTGTTTTGGCACCAAAATCAACGGGACTTTCCA
AAATGTCGTAACAACTCCGCCCCATTGACGCAAATGGGCGGTAGGCGTGTACGGTGGGAGGTCTATATAA
GCAGAGCTGGTTTAGTGAACCGTCAGATCCGCTAGCGCTACCGGACTCAGATCTCGAGCTCAAGCTTCGA
ATTCGCCACCATGAAGAGCTTCATTACAAGGAACAAGACAGCCATTTTGGCAACCGTTGCTGCTACAGGT
ACTGCCATCGGTGCCTACTATTATTACAACCAATTGCAACAGGATCCACCGGTCGCCACCATGGTGAGCA
AGGGCGAGGAGCTGTTCACCGGGGTGGTGCCCATCCTGGTCGAGCTGGACGGCGACGTAAACGGCCACAA
GTTCAGCGTGTCCGGCGAGGGCGAGGGCGATGCCACCTACGGCAAGCTGACCCTGAAGTTCATCTGCACC
ACCGGCAAGCTGCCCGTGCCCTGGCCCACCCTCGTGACCACCTTCGGCTACGGCCTGATGTGCTTCGCCC
GCTACCCCGACCACATGAAGCAGCACGACTTCTTCAAGTCCGCCATGCCCGAAGGCTACGTCCAGGAGCG
CACCATCTTCTTCAAGGACGACGGCAACTACAAGACCCGCGCCGAGGTGAAGTTCGAGGGCGACACCCTG
GTGAACCGCATCGAGCTGAAGGGCATCGACTTCAAGGAGGACGGCAACATCCTGGGGCACAAGCTGGAGT
ACAACTACAACAGCCACAACGTCTATATCATGGCCGACAAGCAGAAGAACGGCATCAAGGTGAACTTCAA
GATCCGCCACAACATCGAGGACGGCAGCGTGCAGCTCGCCGACCACTACCAGCAGAACACCCCCATCGGC
GACGGCCCCGTGCTGAAGCCCGACAACCACTACCTGAGCTACCAGTCCGCCCTGAGCAAAGACCCCAACG
AGAAGCGCGATCACATGGTCCTGCTGGAGTTCGTGACCGCCGCCGGGATCACTCTCGGCATGGACGAGCT
GTACACTTACCCCTACGACGTGCCCGACTACGCAGGCTCCGCACGAGTGGCCATCCTCTGGCAT
[270 nt withheld, positions 1535-1804]
GCCGGCTGATAATCTAGATCATAATCAGCCATACCACATTTGTAGAGGTTTTACTTGCTTTAAAAAACCT
CCCACACCTCCCCCTGAACCTGAAACATAAAATGAATGCAATTGTTGTTGTTAACTTGTTTATTGCAGCT
TATAATGGTTACAAATAAAGCAATAGCATCACAAATTTCACAAATAAAGCATTTTTTTCACTGCATTCTA
GTTGTGGTTTGTCCAAACTCATCAATGTATCTTAAGGCGTAAATTGTAAGCGTTAATATTTTGTTAAAAT
TCGCGTTAAATTTTTGTTAAATCAGCTCATTTTTTAACCAATAGGCCGAAATCGGCAAAATCCCTTATAA
ATCAAAAGAATAGACCGAGATAGGGT
[37 nt withheld, positions 2181-2217]
AAAGAACGTGGACTCCAACGTCAAAGG
[49 nt withheld, positions 2245-2293]
T
[91 nt withheld, positions 2295-2385]
G
[124 nt withheld, positions 2387-2510]
CAGGTGGCACTTTTCGGGGAAATGTGCGCGGAACCCCTATTTGTTTATTTTTCTAAATACATTCAAATAT
GTATCCGCTCATGAGACAATAACCCTGATAAATGCTTCAATAATATTGAAAAAGGAAGAGTCCTGAGGCG
GAAAGAACCAGCTGTGGAATGTGTGTCAGTTAGGGTGTGGAAAGTCCCCAGGCTCCCCAGCAGGCAGAAG
TATGCAAAGCATGCATCTCAATTAGTCAGCAACCAGGTGTGGAAAGTCCCCAGGCTCCCCAGCAGGCAGA
AGTATGCAAAGCATGCATCTCAATTAGTCAGCAACCATAGTCCCGCCCCTAACTCCGCCCATCCCGCCCC
TAACTCCGCCCAGTTCCGCCCATTCTCCGCCCCATGGCTGACTAATTTTTTTTATTTATGCAGAGGCCGA
GGCCGCCTCGGCCTCTGAGCTATTCCAGAAGTAGTGAGGAGGCTTTTTTGGAGGCCTAGGCTTTTGCAAA
GATCGATCAAGAGACAGGATGAGGATCGTTTCGCATGATTGAACAAGATGGATTGCACGCAGGTTCTCCG
GCCGCTTGGGTGGAGAGGCTATTCGGCTATGACTGGGCACAACAGACAATCGGCTGCTCTGATGCCGCCG
TGTTCCGGCTGTCAGCGCAGGGGCGCCCGGTTCTTTTTGTCAAGACCGACCTGTCCGGTGCCCTGAATGA
ACTGCAAGACGAGGCAGCGCGGCTATCGTGGCTGGCCACGACGGGCGTTCCTTGCGCAGCTGTGCTCGAC
GTTGTCACTGAAGCGGGAAGGGACTGGCTGCTATTGGGCGAAGTGCCGGGGCAGGATCTCCTGTCATCTC
ACCTTGCTCCTGCCGAGAAAGTATCCATCATGGCTGATGCAATGCGGCGGCTGCATACGCTTGATCCGGC
TACCTGCCCATTCGACCACCAAGCGAAACATCGCATCGAGCGAGCACGTACTCGGATGGAAGCCGGTCTT
GTCGATCAGGATGATCTGGACGAAGAGCATCAGGGGCTCGCGCCAGCCGAACTGTTCGCCAGGCTCAAGG
CGAGCATGCCCGACGGCGAGGATCTCGTCGTGACCCATGGCGATGCCTGCTTGCCGAATATCATGGTGGA
AAATGGCCGCTTTTCTGGATTCATCGACTGTGGCCGGCTGGGTGTGGCGGACCGCTATCAGGACATAGCG
TTGGCTACCCGTGATATTGCTGAAGAGCTTGGCGGCGAATGGGCTGACCGCTTCCTCGTGCTTTACGGTA
TCGCCGCTCCCGATTCGCAGCGCATCGCCTTCTATCGCCTTCTTGACGAGTTCTTCTGAGCGGGACTCTG
GGGTTCGAAATGACCGACCAAGCGACGCCCAACCTGCCATCACGAGATTTCGATTCCACCGCCGCCTTCT
ATGAAAGGTTGGGCTTCGGAATCGTTTTCCGGGACGCCGGCTGGATGATCCTCCAGCGCGGGGATCTCAT
GCTGGAGTTCTTCGCCCACCCTAGGGGGAGGCTAACTGAAACACGGAAGGAGACAATACCGGAAGGAACC
CGCGCTATGACGGCAATAAAAAGACAGAATAAAACGCACGGTGTTGGGTCGTTTGTTCATAAACGCGGGG
TTCGGTCCCAGGGCTGGCACTCTGTCGATACCCCACCGAGACCCCATTGGGGCCAATACGCCCGCGTTTC
TTCCTTTTCCCCACCCCACCCCCCAAGTTCGGGTGAAGGCCCAGGGCTCGCAGCCAACGTCGGGGCGGCA
GGCCCTGCCATAGCCTCAGGTTACTCATATATACTTTAGATTGATTTAAAACTTCATTTTTAATTTAAAA
GGATCTAGGTGAAGATCCTTTTTGATAATCTCATGACCAAAATCCCTTAACGTGAGTTTTCGTTCCACTG
AGCGTCAGACCCCGTAGAAAAGATCAAAGGATCTTCTTGAGATCCTTTTTTTCTGCGCGTAATCTGCTGC
TTGCAAACAAAAAAACCACCGCTACCAGCGGTGGTTTGTTTGCCGGATCAAGAGCTACCAACTCTTTTTC
CGAAGGTAACTGGCTTCAGCAGAGCGCAGATACCAAATACTGTCCTTCTAGTGTAGCCGTAGTTAGGCCA
CCACTTCAAGAACTCTGTAGCACCGCCTACATACCTCGCTCTGCTAATCCTGTTACCAGTGGCTGCTGCC
AGTGGCGATAAGTCGTGTCTTACCGGGTTGGACTCAAGACGATAGTTACCGGATAAGGCGCAGCGGTCGG
GCTGAACGGGGGGTTCGTGCACACAGCCCAGCTTGGAGCGAACGACCTACACCGAACTGAGATACCTACA
GCGTGAGCTATGAGAAAGCGCCACGCTTCCCGAAGGGAGAAAGGCGGACAGGTATCCGGTAAGCGGCAGG
GTCGGAACAGGAGAGCGCACGAGGGAGCTTCCAGGGGGAAACGCCTGGTATCTTTATAGTCCTGTCGGGT
TTCGCCACCTCTGACTTGAGCGTCGATTTTTGTGATGCTCGTCAGGGGGGCGGAGCCTATGGAAAAACGC
CAGCAACGCGGCCTTTTTACGGTTCCTGGCCTTTTGCTGGCCTTTTGCTCACATGTTCTTTCCTGCGTTA
TCCCCTGATTCTGTGGATAACCGTATTACCGCCATGCAT
Features (pLannotate 1.2.2; 16 found; start..end, strand, type, name):
     61..364     +  enhancer       CMV enhancer: human cytomegalovirus immediate early enhancer
    365..568     +  promoter       CMV promoter: human cytomegalovirus (CMV) immediate early promoter
    591..634     +  misc_feature   MCS (fragment): multiple cloning site
    641..718     +  CDS            TOM70 (fragment): TOM70_YEAST - Also known as MAS70, OMP1. Experimental evidence at protein level: Swiss-Prot protein existence level 1. Component of the TOM (translocase of outer membrane) receptor complex responsible for the recognition and translocation of cytosolically synthesized mitochondrial preproteins. Together with TOM20 and TOM22 functions as the transit peptide receptor at the surface of the mitochondrion outer membrane and facilitates the movement of preproteins into the TOM40 translocation pore. From Saccharomyces cerevisiae (strain ATCC 204508 / S288c) (Baker's yeast).
    761..1475    +  CDS            Citrine (fragment): enhanced variant of YFP (Heikal et al., 2001) mammalian codon-optimized
   1523..1801    +  CDS            FRB (sequence partly withheld): FKBP-rapamycin binding domain of human FRAP
   1821..1904    +  CDS            large T antigen (fragment): large T antigen from SV40 (simian virus 40)
   1927..2048    +  polyA_signal   SV40 poly(A) signal: SV40 polyadenylation signal
   2082..2510    -  rep_origin     f1 ori (sequence partly withheld): f1 bacteriophage origin of replication; arrow indicates direction of (+) strand synthesis
   2537..2641    +  promoter       AmpR promoter: bla
   2643..3000    +  promoter       SV40 promoter: SV40 enhancer and early promoter
   3035..3829    +  CDS            NeoR/KanR: aminoglycoside phosphotransferase from Tn5; aph(3')-II (or nptII); confers resistance to neomycin, kanamycin, and G418 (Geneticin®)
   3850..4002    +  CDS            ble (fragment): BLE_KLEPN - Experimental evidence at protein level: Swiss-Prot protein existence level 1. Binding protein with a strong affinity to the bleomycin family of antibiotics. Binds to CL990; an antimitotic-antibiotic compound. From Klebsiella pneumoniae.
   4061..4108    +  polyA_signal   HSV TK poly(A) signal: herpes simplex virus thymidine kinase polyadenylation signal (Cole and Stacy, 1985)
   4199..4215    -  polyA_signal   bGH poly(A) signal (fragment): bovine growth hormone polyadenylation signal
   4437..5025    +  rep_origin     ori: high-copy-number ColE1/pMB1/pBR322/pUC origin of replication
