[The description below was written by a language model from this plasmid's Addgene catalogue record and pLannotate feature annotations shown in this document.]
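Description:
pEYFP-Mitotrap is a mammalian expression plasmid of 5,139 bp built on the Clontech pEYFP backbone. It is propagated in E. coli through a high-copy ColE1/pUC-type origin and also carries an f1 phage origin. A single Tn5 aminoglycoside phosphotransferase gene (NeoR/KanR) serves both hosts. A bacterial bla-type promoter drives it for kanamycin selection, and the SV40 enhancer/early promoter drives it for G418 selection of transfected mammalian cells, with an HSV TK polyadenylation signal downstream. The automated annotation also reports short fragments matching ble, the bGH poly(A) signal and SV40 large T antigen. These look like backbone remnants or incidental matches rather than functional parts.

The payload is Mitotrap, a three-part fusion protein expressed from the human CMV immediate-early enhancer and promoter and terminated by the SV40 poly(A) signal. At the N-terminus is a short fragment of yeast Tom70, a mitochondrial outer membrane receptor component, which the record describes as the mitochondrial targeting signal. It is followed by a yellow fluorescent protein reporter; the annotation tool matched this to the YFP variant Citrine, while the catalogue calls it YFP. The C-terminal part is the FRB domain, the FKBP-rapamycin binding domain of human mTOR (FRAP).

The fusion is designed to place a fluorescently visible FRB domain at mitochondria. Because rapamycin bridges FRB and FKBP, a protein of interest tagged with FKBP, supplied from a separate construct, can be pulled onto mitochondria when the drug is added. The associated publication uses this rerouting approach to rapidly inactivate proteins by sequestering them away from their normal site of action.
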