Addgene plasmid #46942: pEYFP-Mitotrap
Purpose: Expresses Mitotrap in mammalian cells
Depositing lab: Margaret Robinson. Depositing organization: University of Cambridge. Publication: Rapid inactivation of proteins by rapamycin-induced rerouting to mitochondria. Robinson MS, Sahlender DA, Foster SD. Dev Cell. 2010 Feb 16;18(2):324-31. doi: 10.1016/j.devcel.2009.12.015. PubMed 20159602.
Backbone
  Vector backbone: pEYFP
  Backbone manufacturer: Clontech
  Vector type: Mammalian Expression
  Selectable markers: Neomycin (select with G418)
Growth in bacteria
  Bacterial resistance: Kanamycin, 50 μg/mL
  Growth temperature: 37°C
  Growth strain: DH5alpha
  Copy number: Unknown
Gene/Insert
  Gene/Insert name: Mitotrap
  Species: H. sapiens (human), S. cerevisiae (budding yeast), Synthetic; Aequorea victoria
  Entrez Gene: MTOR (a.k.a. FRAP, FRAP1, FRAP2, RAFT1, RAPT1, SKS)
  Tag / fusion protein: This is a fusion between a yeast mitochondrial targeting signal, a YFP reporter, and the FRB rapamycin-binding domain
Terms and licenses: Academic/Nonprofit Terms; Industry Terms: Not Available to Industry
How to cite: pEYFP-Mitotrap was a gift from Margaret Robinson (Addgene plasmid # 46942 ; http://n2t.net/addgene:46942 ; RRID:Addgene_46942)
