>Addgene plasmid #46942 | pEYFP-Mitotrap | addgene partial sequence | sequence record 71468 | SV40pA-R 5'-GAAATTTGTGATGCTATTGC-3'
TTAACAACAACAATTGCATTCATTTTATGTTTCAGGTTCAGGGGGAGGTGTGGGAGGTTTTTTAAAGCAA
GTAAAACCTCTACAAATGTGGTATGGCTGATTATGATCTAGATTATCAGCCGGC
[270 nt withheld, positions 125-394]
ATGCCAGAGGATGGCCACTCGTGCGGAGCCTGCGTAGTCGGGCACGTCGTAGGGGTAAGTGTACAGCTCG
TCCATGCCGAGAGTGATCCCGGCGGCGGTCACGAACTCCAGCAGGACCATGTGATCGCGCTTCTCGTTGG
GGTCTTTGCTCAGGGCGGACTGGTAGCTCAGGTAGTGGTTGTCGGGCTTCAGCACGGGGCCGTCGCCGAT
GGGGGTGTTCTGCTGGTAGTGGTCGGCGAGCTGCACGCTGCCGTCCTCGATGTTGTGGCGGATCTTGAAG
TTCACCTTGATGCCGTTCTTCTGCTTGTCGGCCATGATATAGACGTTGTGGCTGTTGTAGTTGTACTCCA
GCTTGTGCCCCAGGATGTTGCCGTCCTCCTTGAAGTCGATGCCCTTCAGCTCGATGCGGTTCACCAGGGT
GTCGCCCTCGAACTTCACCTCGGCGCGGGTCTTGTAGTTGCCGTCGTCCTTGAAGAAGATGGTGCGCTCC
TGGACGTAGCCTTCGGGCATGGCGGACTTGAA
