>Addgene plasmid #46942 | pEYFP-Mitotrap | addgene partial sequence | sequence record 71470 | CMV-F 5'-CGCAAATGGGCGGTAGGCGTG-3'
ATCCGCTAGCGCTACCGGACTCAGATCTCGAGCTCAAGCTTCGAATTCGCCACCATGAAGAGCTTCATTA
CAAGGAACAAGACAGCCATTTTGGCAACCGTTGCTGCTACAGGTACTGCCATCGGTGCCTACTATTATTA
CAACCAATTGCAACAGGATCCACCGGTCGCCACCATGGTGAGCAAGGGCGAGGAGCTGTTCACCGGGGTG
GTGCCCATCCTGGTCGAGCTGGACGGCGACGTAAACGGCCACAAGTTCAGCGTGTCCGGCGAGGGCGAGG
GCGATGCCACCTACGGCAAGCTGACCCTGAAGTTCATCTGCACCACCGGCAAGCTGCCCGTGCCCTGGCC
CACCCTCGTGACCACCTTCGGCTACGGCCTGATGTGCTTCGCCCGCTACCCCGACCACATGAAGCAGCAC
GACTTCTTCAAGTCCGCCATGCCCGAAGGCTACGTCCAGGAGCGCACCATCTTCTTCAAGGACGACGGCA
ACTACAAGACCCGCGCCGAGGTGAAGTTCGAGGGCGACACCCTGGTGAACCGCATCGAGCTGAAGGGCAT
CGACTTCAAGGAGGACGGCAACATCCTGGGGCACAAGCTGGAGTACAACTACAACAGCCACAACGTCTAT
ATCATGGCCGACAAGCAGAAGAACGGCATCAAGGTGAACTTCAAGATCCGCCACAACATCGAGGACGGCA
GCGTGCAGCTCGCCGACCACTACCAGCAGAACACCCCCATCGGCGACGGCCCCGTGCTGAAGCCCGACAA
CCACTACCTGAGCTACCAGTCCGCCCTGAGCAAAGACCCCAACGAGAAGCGCGATCACATGGTCCTGCTG
GAGTTCGTGACCGCCGCCGGGATCACTCTCGGCATGGACGAGCTGTACACTTACCCCTACGACGTGCCCG
ACTACGCAGGCTCCGCACGAGTGGCCATCCTCTGGCATGA
